>Addgene plasmid #188022 | GBH-2aG4-cmlc2GFP.1 | addgene full sequence | sequence record 380745 | Addgene NGS Result
CGGGTTTCGCCACCTCTGACTTGAGCGTCGATTTTTGTGATGCTCGTCAGGGGGGCGGAGCCTATGGAAA
AACGCCAGCAACGCGGCCTTTTTACGGTTCCTGGCCTTTTGCTGGCCTTTTGCTCACATGTTCTTTCCTG
CGTTATCCCCTGATTCTGTGGATAACCGTATTACCGCCTTTGAGTGAGCTGATACCGCTCGCCGCAGCCG
AACGACCGAGCGCAGCGAGTCAGTGAGCGAGGAAGCGGAACAGATTTAAATGGTACCGAGCAGAGGTGTA
AAAAGTACTCAAAAATTTTACTCAAGTGAAAGTACAAGTACTTAGGGAAAATTTTACTCAATTAAAAGTA
AAAGTATCTGGCTAGAATCTTACTTGAGTAAAAGTAAAAAAGTACTCCATTAAAATTGTACTTGAGTATT
AAGGAAGTAAAAGTAAAAGCAAGAAAGAAAACTAGAGTGGTCTCCCTTTAGTGAGGGTCAATTGATGGGA
GGCGTTCGGGCCACAGCGGACACGCAGGTGCGCAACGCAATTAATGTGAGTTAGCTCACTCATTAGGCAC
CCCAGGCTTTACACTTTATGCTTCCGGCTCGTATGTTGTGTGGAATTGTGAGCGGATAACAATTTCACAC
AGGAAACAGCTATGACCATGATTACGCCAAGCGCGCAATTAACCCTCACTAAAGGGAACAAAAGCTGGAG
GACCTCGAGGGGGGGCCCGGTACCCAATTCGCCCTATAGTGAGTCGTATTACGCGCGCTCACTGGCCGTC
GTTTTACAACGTCGTGACTGGGAAAACCCTGGCGTTACCCAACTTAATCGCCTTGCAGCACATCCCCCTT
TCGCCAGCTGGCGTAATAGCGAAGAGGCCCGCACCGATCGCCCTTCCCAACAGTTGCGCAGCCTGAATGG
CGAATGGACCTGCCACACTTCCTTGCTAGACAATGGGCCCATAACTTTAAATAATGCCAATTATTTAAAG
TTACTATCATAACTTCGTATAGCATACATTATACGAAGTTATACCTAGGCTTACCACCCACTAGCGGTCA
GACTGCAGATTGCAGCACGAAACAGGAAGCTGACTCCACATGGTCACATGCTCACTGAAGTGTTGACTTC
CCTGACAGCTGTGCACTTTCTAAACCGGTTTTCTCATTCATTTACAGTTCAGCCGGAATTCACCCGGGTA
CCGGAAGGTGCCACGAACTTCTCTCTGTTAAAGCAAGCAGGAGACGTGGAAGAAAACCCCGGTCCTTCTA
GAAAGCTACTGTCTTCTATCGAACAAGCATGCGATATTTGCCGACTTAAAAAGCTCAAGTGCTCCAAAGA
AAAACCGAAGTGCGCCAAGTGTCTGAAGAACAACTGGGAGTGTCGCTACTCTCCCAAAACCAAAAGGTCT
CCGCTGACTAGGGCACATCTGACAGAAGTGGAATCAAGGCTAGAAAGACTGGAACAGCTATTTCTACTGA
TTTTTCCTCGAGAAGACCTTGACATGATTTTGAAAATGGATTCTTTACAGGATATAAAAGCATTGTTAAC
AGGATTATTTGTACAAGATAATGTGAATAAAGATGCCGTCACAGATAGATTGGCTTCAGTGGAGACTGAT
ATGCCTCTAACATTGAGACAGCATAGAATAAGTGCGACATCATCATCGGAAGAGAGTAGTAACAAAGGTC
AAAGACAGTTGACTGTATCGTCGAGGTCGACCCCGGGAATACAGATCTCTCGAGCCGCCCCCCCGACCGA
TGTCAGCCTGGGGGACGAGCTCCACTTAGACGGCGAGGACGTGGCGATGGCGCATGCCGACGCGCTAGAC
GATTTCGATCTGGACATGTTGGGGGACGGGGATTCCCCGGGTCCGGGATTTACCCCCCACGACTCCGCCC
CCTACGGCGCTCTGGATATGTAACTAGTAATTAAGTCTCAGCCACCGTTAACTGAACATGTCAAAACCTG
TGGAGACTGTTGAGATTTGATGTTCTGAAAAGATAAAGCCTATAAATAAAATGTTGCCCAAATTTCCTGC
CTGATGTTTTTCTTTGTCTTTGCTACATGGCTTTGCTGCTCGGATCGGCTCACTCTGTGTATGCCACGTT
CACTTTGTACTCTCCTTCTCACGGTAGGTTTATTATTTTTAGATGTGCAGTTAGTTTCTGTGAAATAACA
CACCACACACTGATATTGTCTGTGCATTGACTTGGTGAGTGCACATTGTTTTTGATCTTGACATATTTAT
ATTTGATTGATCAGGTGAACTGTGTGAATCTAAAGTGCTCCATACAGATGTTCTGCATTGAAAATATTCT
CATTTTATTAGTGGAAGTGAGTGTATGCCACATCCAATCAATTTCAGCAAACACCCCAGTATGATTTAAT
GCAAAAAAATGAAGGTATCAAACACGCATTACTACTTTGCAGTTAAATATTTAACATTTATTCCAACACG
AAAAAAAGCAGTAAATAACACTTTGACAAACACGTCAGGACATCTTATTTTTGTCACCCTCACAGGCAAT
TTAGTATAATATATTATATATATATATATATCATATAATAATATTCAGTATAATATATATATATATATCA
TATTATAATATTCAGTATAATATAAAACACAAACACATATATGTATAATATAATATAACATTTTTATTTA
TTGAGATGCCTCTATGGACCGTGTTATAAGAAGTAAAGATCAGGAGAAGTAAACATGAAGTGTAATTATG
AATACTGATGTTAAATTAAGCTATGATGAGTTTTCACTGTTAATTTACCATCTCAATTAAATGTTGATGC
CTCCATGACCAAGTTAAGCAGATGAGACTGAGGACAACTGTAGAAGACAAGATGTTCACTTTGCTGAATA
TAGCTGGCTTGACAGTTATCTATGACTCTATAAATATATATATATTTTTTTTTTTATAAAATGATTTATT
TATAACTATATATCCATTTCTCAGACAGGTGCTTCATATCCCTCACTCCCGTAGCTGTCCATGCTGGATC
TGTCCCCGTTGTTTTTAAAAAGCTAAATAAGTTATTAACATGACTGCATCCAGCGAGCCAAACCTGTCTG
GTGTACAGCTACCAGAGAAGCTTGAGATCCTAGTCACCGGCGGCATTCATCCATCCTTTTCATCCCTCAA
ATCTCTCATTCACGTCCCCCTCCCCATCTGCACACTTTATCTCATTTTCCACCCTGCTGGAATCTGAGCA
CTTGTGCAGTTATCAGGGCTCCTGTATTTAGGAGGCTCTGGGTGTCCATGTAGGGGACGAACAGAAACAC
TGCAGACCTTTATAGAAGAACAAATGATAAGAGTCCTCATACATAAAGACTCCATTAGAAACGTCAGTGA
CCCAGGAGCCCAGACCAACAGCAAAGCAGACAGTGAAGGATCCACAGCCTGACTAACTCGACAAACCCCC
CCAAACCTAAGGTGAGTTGATCTTTAAGCTTTTTACATTTTCAGCTCGCATATATCAATTCGCGCGCATT
GTCACACTAGCACCCACTAGCGGTCAGACTGCAGATTGCAGCACGAAACAGGAAGCTGACTCCACATGGT
CACATGCTCACTGAAGTGTTGACTTCCCTGACAGCTGTGCACTTTCTAAACCGGTTTTCTCATTCATTTA
CAGTTCAGCCGGAATTCCTCGAGACCATGAGCGGAGGTGAGGAGCTGTTCGCCGGCATCGTGCCCGTGCT
GATCGAGCTGGACGGCGACGTGCACGGCCACAAGTTCAGCGTGCGCGGCGAGGGCGAGGGCGACGCCGAC
TACGGCAAGCTGGAGATCAAGTTCATCTGCACCACCGGCAAGCTGCCCGTGCCCTGGCCCACCCTGGTGA
CCACCCTCTGCTACGGCATCCAGTGCTTCGCCCGCTACCCCGAGCACATGAAGATGAACGACTTCTTCAA
GAGCGCCATGCCCGAGGGCTACATCCAGGAGCGCACCATCCAGTTCCAGGACGACGGCAAGTACAAGACC
CGCGGCGAGGTGAAGTTCGAGGGCGACACCCTGGTGAACCGCATCGAGCTGAAGGGCAAGGACTTCAAGG
AGGACGGCAACATCCTGGGCCACAAGCTGGAGTACAGCTTCAACAGCCACAACGTGTACATCCGCCCCGA
CAAGGCCAACAACGGCCTGGAGGCTAACTTCAAGACCCGCCACAACATCGAGGGCGGCGGCGTGCAGCTG
GCCGACCACTACCAGACCAACGTGCCCCTGGGCGACGGCCCCGTGCTGATCCCCATCAACCACTACCTGA
GCACTCAGACCAAGATCAGCAAGGACCGCAACGAGGCCCGCGACCACATGGTGCTCCTGGAGTCCTTCAG
CGCCTGCTGCCACACCCACGGCATGGACGAGCTGTATAGGTAATAGATCTGTGCCTTCTAGTTGCCAGCC
ATCTGTTGTTTGCCCCTCCCCCGTGCCTTCCTTGACCCTGGAAGGTGCCACTCCCACTGTCCTTTCCTAA
TAAAATGAGGAAATTGCATCGCATTGTCTGAGTAGGTGTCATTCTATTCTGGGGGGTGGGGTGGGGCAGG
ACAGCAAGGGGGAGGATTGGGAAGACAATAGCAGGCATGCTGGGGATGCGGTGGGCTCTATGGCTTCTGA
GGCGGAAAGAACCAAAGGGCGAATTAATTCATTGATGAGTTTGGACAAACCACAACTAGAATGCAGTGAA
AAAAATGCTTTATTTGTGAAATTTGTGATGCTATTGCTTTATTTGTAACCATTATAAGCTGCAATAAACA
AGTTAACAACAACAATTGCATTCATTTTATGTTTCAGGTTCAGGGGGAGGTGTGGGAGGTTTTTTAAAGC
AAGTAAAACCTCTACAAATGTGGTCATTGATGAGTTTGGACAAACCACAACTAGAATGCAGTGAAAAAAA
TGCTTTATTTGTGAAATTTGTGATGCTATTGCTTTATTTGTAACCATTATAAGCTGCAATAAACAAGTTA
ACAACAACAATTGCATTCATTTTATGTTTCAGGTTCAGGGGGAGGTGTGGGAGGTTTTTTAAAGCAAGTA
AAACCTCTACAAATGTGGTCATTCAGATCAATTAACCCTCACCCGGGCTAGCGATGCATGGGAGCTCAAG
ACGTCTGATAACTTCGTATAGCATACATTATACGAAGTTATCTACCTAACTTTAAATAATGCCAATTATT
TAAAGTTACTTCCGCGCCCGGGGAGCCCAAGGGCACGCCCTGGCACCTGACGTACGTTGTCTAGCAAGGA
AGTGAAGAGCTATCCGGATATATATGTATGTTATCATAACTGTACTGGCTATGTCAGGTGGTAATGACTG
TAACGTTACGTTACTCGTTGTAGGCACGACATTGAATATGCTCTTCTCCGCTGTGGCCCGAACGCCTCCC
GCTAGCGATGGGATCTAATACGACTCACTATAGGGAGACCAAGGGAAAATAGAATGAAGTGATCTCCAAA
AAATAAGTACTTTTTGACTGTAAATAAAATTGTAAGGAGTAAAAAGTACTTTTTTTTCTAAAAAAATGTA
ATTAAGTAAAAGTAAAAGTATTGATTTTTAATTGTACTCAAGTAAAGTAAAAATCCCCAAAAATAATACT
TAAGTACAGTAATCAAGTAAAATTACTCAAGTACTTTACACCTCTGGGATCCAGCTGCATCATGAACAAT
AAAACTGTCTGCTTACATAAACAGTAATACAAGGGGTGTTATGAGCCATATTCAACGGGAAACGTCGAGG
CCGCGATTAAATTCCAACATGGATGCTGATTTATATGGGTATAAATGGGCTCGCGATAATGTCGGGCAAT
CAGGTGCGACAATCTATCGCTTGTATGGGAAGCCCGATGCGCCAGAGTTGTTTCTGAAACATGGCAAAGG
TAGCGTTGCCAATGATGTTACAGATGAGATGGTCAGACTAAACTGGCTGACGGAATTTATGCCTCTTCCG
ACCATCAAGCATTTTATCCGTACTCCTGATGATGCATGGTTACTCACCACTGCGATCCCCGGAAAAACAG
CATTCCAGGTATTAGAAGAATATCCTGATTCAGGTGAAAATATTGTTGATGCGCTGGCAGTGTTCCTGCG
CCGGTTGCATTCGATTCCTGTTTGTAATTGTCCTTTTAACAGCGATCGCGTATTTCGTCTCGCTCAGGCG
CAATCACGAATGAATAACGGTTTGGTTGATGCGAGTGATTTTGATGACGAGCGTAATGGCTGGCCTGTTG
AACAAGTCTGGAAAGAAATGCATAAACTTTTGCCATTCTCACCGGATTCAGTCGTCACTCATGGTGATTT
CTCACTTGATAACCTTATTTTTGACGAGGGGAAATTAATAGGTTGTATTGATGTTGGACGAGTCGGAATC
GCAGACCGATACCAGGATCTTGCCATCCTATGGAACTGCCTCGGTGAGTTTTCTCCTTCATTACAGAAAC
GGCTTTTTCAAAAATATGGTATTGATAATCCTGATATGAATAAATTGCAGTTTCATTTGATGCTCGATGA
GTTTTTCTAATCAGAATTGGTTAATTGGTTGTAACACTGGCAAAAAGGATCTAGGTGAAGATCCTTTTTG
ATAATCTCATGACCAAAATCCCTTAACGTGAGTTTTCGTTCCACTGAGCGTCAGACCCCGTAGAAAAGAT
CAAAGGATCTTCTTGAGATCCTTTTTTTCTGCGCGTAATCTGCTGCTTGCAAACAAAAAAACCACCGCTA
CCAGCGGTGGTTTGTTTGCCGGATCAAGAGCTACCAACTCTTTTTCCGAAGGTAACTGGCTTCAGCAGAG
CGCAGATACCAAATACTGTTCTTCTAGTGTAGCCGTAGTTAGGCCACCACTTCAAGAACTCTGTAGCACC
GCCTACATACCTCGCTCTGCTAATCCTGTTACCAGTGGCTGCTGCCAGTGGCGATAAGTCGTGTCTTACC
GGGTTGGACTCAAGACGATAGTTACCGGATAAGGCGCAGCGGTCGGGCTGAACGGGGGGTTCGTGCACAC
AGCCCAGCTTGGAGCGAACGACCTACACCGAACTGAGATACCTACAGCGTGAGCTATGAGAAAGCGCCAC
GGTTCCCGAAGGGAGAAAGGCGGACAGGTATCCGGTAAGCGGCAGGGTCGGAACAGGAGAGCGCACGAGG
GAGCTTCCAGGGGGAAACGCCTGGTATCTTTATAGTCCTGT
Features (pLannotate 1.2.2; 25 found; start..end, strand, type, name):
    457..475     -  promoter       T7 Φ3.8 promoter (fragment): weak promoter for bacteriophage T7 RNA polymerase
    532..553     +  protein_bind   CAP binding site: CAP binding activates transcription in the presence of cAMP. E. coli catabolite activator protein
    568..598     +  promoter       lac promoter: promoter for the E. coli lac operon
    606..622     +  protein_bind   lac operator: The lac repressor binds to the lac operator to inhibit transcription in E. coli. This inhibition can be relieved by adding lactose or isopropyl-β-D-thiogalactopyranoside (IPTG). lac repressor encoded by lacI
    667..685     +  promoter       T3 promoter: promoter for bacteriophage T3 RNA polymerase
    701..724     +  misc_feature   MCS (fragment): pBluescript multiple cloning site
    733..751     -  promoter       T7 promoter: promoter for bacteriophage T7 RNA polymerase
    759..914     +  CDS            lacZα (fragment): LacZα fragment of β-galactosidase; lacZ fragment
    989..1022    +  protein_bind   loxP: Cre-mediated recombination occurs in the 8-bp core sequence (GCATACAT). Cre recombinase
   1200..1256    +  CDS            P2A: 2A peptide from porcine teschovirus-1 polyprotein Eukaryotic ribosomes fail to insert a peptide bond between the Gly and Pro residues, yielding separate polypeptides.
   1263..1700    +  CDS            GAL4 DNA binding domain: DNA binding domain of the GAL4 transcriptional activator; Saccharomyces cerevisiae GAL4 (truncated)
   1737..1910    +  CDS            VP16 AD (fragment): transcriptional activation domain of herpes simplex virus protein VP16 (Triezenberg et al., 1988; Cousens et al., 1989); UL48
   2572..2588    +  promoter       LEU2 promoter (fragment): S. cerevisiae LEU2
   3667..4380    +  CDS            TagGFP2: TagGFP2 is a basic (constitutively fluorescent) green fluorescent protein published in 2008, derived from Aequorea macrodactyla. It is reported to be a very rapidly-maturing monomer with low acid sensitivity.
   4389..4613    +  polyA_signal   bGH poly(A) signal: bovine growth hormone polyadenylation signal
   4617..4634    +  promoter       SV40 promoter (fragment): SV40 enhancer and early promoter
   4683..4764    -  polyA_signal   SV40 poly(A) signal: SV40 polyadenylation signal
   4787..4854    -  CDS            large T antigen (fragment): large T antigen from SV40 (simian virus 40)
   4888..4969    -  polyA_signal   SV40 poly(A) signal: SV40 polyadenylation signal
   4992..5059    -  CDS            large T antigen (fragment): large T antigen from SV40 (simian virus 40)
   5118..5151    +  protein_bind   loxP: Cre-mediated recombination occurs in the 8-bp core sequence (GCATACAT). Cre recombinase
   5193..5226    -  protein_bind   attB: minimal attB site for the φC31 integrase (Groth et al., 2000) phage φC31 integrase
   5406..5424    +  promoter       T7 promoter: promoter for bacteriophage T7 RNA polymerase
   5711..6520    +  CDS            KanR: aminoglycoside phosphotransferase; aph(3')-Ia; confers resistance to kanamycin in bacteria or G418 (Geneticin®) in eukaryotes
   6663..70      +  rep_origin     ori (across the origin): high-copy-number ColE1/pMB1/pBR322/pUC origin of replication
