[The description below was written by a language model from this plasmid's Addgene catalogue record and pLannotate feature annotations shown in this document.]
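Description:
GBH-2aG4-cmlc2GFP.1 is a bacterial cloning vector built on the pKTol2-SE backbone. It is used to make donor constructs that direct a conditional gene-break cassette into a chosen zebrafish intron. It is propagated in E. coli as a high-copy plasmid from a ColE1/pUC-type origin and selected with kanamycin through an aph(3')-Ia resistance gene. The sequenced record is about 7.2 kb. As deposited, the plasmid carries no targeting arms. The user clones a 5′ homology domain with BfuAI and a 3′ homology domain with BspQI so that the arms flank the cassette. The annotation also picks up remnants of a pBluescript-style cloning region (lac promoter and operator, T3 and T7 promoters, a lacZα fragment).

The payload lies between two loxP sites in the same orientation, so Cre recombinase can excise the integrated cassette; this presumably accounts for the conditional, revertible design. The first component is a promoterless protein trap consisting of a P2A peptide followed by the GAL4 DNA-binding domain and a VP16 activation domain fragment. After in-frame integration, the endogenous promoter of the targeted gene drives expression. The 2A sequence releases Gal4-VP16 from the truncated host protein, so the trap both disrupts the gene and reports its expression pattern through UAS-linked transgenes. The second component is a secondary marker, a green fluorescent protein annotated as TagGFP2 with a bGH polyadenylation signal. The catalogue entry says it is driven by the heart-specific cmlc2 promoter, which the feature table does not annotate but which may occupy the unannotated stretch upstream of the GFP. Green fluorescence in the heart thus allows carriers to be identified. Two reverse-strand SV40 polyadenylation signals sit near the 3′ loxP site, and a φC31 attB site lies just outside it, though the record does not state the purpose of either. A few short promoter hits (LEU2, SV40, T7 Φ3.8 fragments) are probably incidental matches.
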