Addgene plasmid #188022: GBH-2aG4-cmlc2GFP.1
Purpose: Cloning vector for conditional, intronic, targeted integration of a genebreak cassette optimized for zebrafish
Depositing lab: Karl Clark. Depositing organization: Mayo Foundation for Medical Education and Research.
Backbone
  Vector backbone: pKTol2-SE
  Backbone manufacturer: K.Clark
  Backbone size w/o insert (bp): 7200
  Vector type: Targetable insertional mutagen and reporter system
Growth in bacteria
  Bacterial resistance: Kanamycin, 50 μg/mL
  Growth temperature: 37°C
  Growth strain: DH5alpha
  Copy number: High Copy
Gene/Insert
  Gene/Insert name: Targeted 2aGal4VP16 protein trap; secondary marker cmlc2 GFP
  Species: D. rerio (zebrafish)
  Promoter: Endogenuous Promoter; cmlc2 promotor
  Cloning method: Restriction Enzyme; 5′ cloning site BfuaI (unknown if destroyed); 3′ cloning site BspQI (unknown if destroyed)
  Sequencing primers: 5′ SEQ-pk-F1: TGTATTACTGTTTATGTAAGCAGACA; 3′ SEQ-pk-R1: AGCGAGTCAGTGAGCGA
Terms and licenses: Academic/Nonprofit Terms; Industry Terms: Not Available to Industry
Depositor comments: This plasmid is designed to have homology domains cloned into the 5' end and 3' end. Bfuai is used to clone in the 5' homology domain, while BspQi is used to clone in the 3' homology domain.
How to cite: GBH-2aG4-cmlc2GFP.1 was a gift from Karl Clark (Addgene plasmid # 188022 ; http://n2t.net/addgene:188022 ; RRID:Addgene_188022)
